Addgene plasmid #28265: L3MBTL1 (3P8H)
Depositing lab: Cheryl Arrowsmith. Depositing organization: University of Toronto.
Backbone
  Vector backbone: pET28-MHL (Addgene plasmid 26096)
  Backbone manufacturer: SGC
  Backbone size w/o insert (bp): 7325
  Vector type: Bacterial Expression
Growth in bacteria
  Bacterial resistance: Kanamycin, 50 μg/mL
  Growth temperature: 37°C
  Growth strain: DH5alpha
  Copy number: High Copy
Gene/Insert
  Gene/Insert name: L3MBTL1 (alt names: PDB: 3P8H; Lethal(3)malignant brain tumor-like protein)
  Species: H. sapiens (human)
  Insert size (bp): 993
  Mutation: contains amino acid residues 200-530.
  Entrez Gene: L3MBTL1 (a.k.a. H-L(3)MBT, L3MBTL, ZC2HC3, dJ138B7.3)
  Tag / fusion protein: His tag with TEV cleavage (N terminal on backbone)
  Cloning method: Restriction Enzyme; 5′ cloning site ligation-independent cloning (unknown if destroyed); 3′ cloning site ligation-independent cloning (unknown if destroyed)
  Sequencing primers: 5′ T7; 3′ T7-term
Terms and licenses: Academic/Nonprofit Terms; Industry Terms: Not Available to Industry
Depositor comments: PDB: 3P8H. http://www.thesgc.org/structures/3P8H/
How to cite: L3MBTL1 (3P8H) was a gift from Cheryl Arrowsmith (Addgene plasmid # 28265 ; http://n2t.net/addgene:28265 ; RRID:Addgene_28265)
