[The description below was written by a language model from this plasmid's Addgene catalogue record.]
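Description:
L3MBTL1 (3P8H) is a bacterial expression plasmid built on the pET28-MHL backbone, a structural-genomics derivative of the pET28 family listed at 7325 bp without insert. It is propagated in standard E. coli cloning strains under kanamycin selection and is recorded as high copy. No feature table accompanies the entry, so the origin of replication and promoter are not explicitly stated. However, the listed sequencing primers (T7 forward and T7 terminator) are consistent with the T7 promoter/terminator expression cassette typical of pET vectors, in which transcription depends on T7 RNA polymerase supplied by a suitable expression host.

The insert is a 993 bp fragment of human L3MBTL1 (lethal(3)malignant brain tumor-like protein) encoding amino acid residues 200–530 rather than the full-length protein. It was introduced by ligation-independent cloning, and the record does not say whether the cloning sites were preserved. The backbone supplies an N-terminal His tag followed by a TEV protease cleavage site. The recombinant fragment can therefore be captured by immobilised metal affinity chromatography, and the tag can then be removed to leave a near-native protein.

The name and depositor comments link the construct to Protein Data Bank entry 3P8H, indicating that it was used to produce the protein for that structure determination. It is suited to recombinant production of this L3MBTL1 fragment in E. coli for crystallography and for related biochemical or biophysical work. Distribution is limited to academic and nonprofit users.
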