>Addgene plasmid #28265 | L3MBTL1 (3P8H) | depositor partial sequence | sequence record 13384 | Author sequence
GGTGAGAAGAAGGAATGCTGGTCGTGGGAGTCCTACCTAGAGGAGCAGAAGGCCATTACTGCTCCAGTCA
GCCTCTTCCAGGACTCCCAGGCAGTCACTCACAACAAGAATGGCTTCAAACTGGGCATGAAGTTGGAAGG
CATTGACCCTCAACACCCGTCCATGTACTTCATCCTCACCGTGGCTGAGGTATGTGGCTATCGCCTACGC
CTGCACTTTGATGGGTATTCTGAGTGCCATGACTTCTGGGTCAATGCCAACTCCCCTGACATTCACCCTG
CTGGCTGGTTCGAGAAGACGGGCCACAAGCTGCAGCCTCCCAAAGGTTACAAGGAGGAGGAGTTCAGCTG
GAGCCAGTACCTGCGCAGCACAAGAGCTCAGGCTGCCCCCAAGCACCTGTTTGTGAGCCAGAGCCACAGT
CCCCCACCCCTGGGCTTCCAGGTGGGCATGAAGCTGGAGGCTGTTGACCGCATGAACCCGTCCCTTGTCT
GCGTGGCCAGTGTGACCGATGTGGTGGACAGCCGCTTCCTGGTGCACTTTGACAACTGGGATGATACTTA
TGACTACTGGTGTGATCCCAGCAGCCCCTACATCCACCCAGTGGGCTGGTGCCAGAAGCAAGGAAAGCCC
CTCACCCCTCCACAAGACTACCCAGACCCTGATAACTTCTGTTGGGAGAAATATCTGGAAGAAACTGGGG
CCTCTGCTGTCCCCACCTGGGCCTTCAAGGTGCGACCCCCTCACAGCTTCCTGGTCAATATGAAGCTGGA
GGCTGTGGACCGCAGGAACCCAGCCCTGATTCGCGTGGCCAGCGTGGAGGATGTGGAGGACCATCGGATA
AAGATCCACTTTGATGGCTGGAGTCATGGCTATGATTTCTGGATCGACGCTGACCACCCAGACATCCACC
CTGCCGGCTGGTGCTCCAAGACAGGACATCCCCTGCAGCCTCCTCTCGGACCCAGAGAGCCCAGCTCTGC
CTCCCCTGGGGGC
