>Addgene plasmid #28265 | L3MBTL1 (3P8H) | addgene partial sequence | sequence record 34610 | 28265 with T7-term
GGCTTGTTAGCAGCCGGATCTCAGTGGTGGTGGTGGTGGTGCTCGAGTGCGGCCGCAAGCTTCGTCATCA
GCCCCCAGGGGAGGCAGAGCTGGGCTCTCTGGGTCCGAGAGGAGGCTGCAGGGGATGTCCTGTCTTGGAG
CACCAGCCGGCAGGGTGGATGTCTGGGTGGTCAGCGTCGATCCAGAAATCATAGCCATGACTCCAGCCAT
CAAAGTGGATCTTTATCCGATGGTCCTCCACATCCTCCACGCTGGCCACGCGAATCAGGGCTGGGTTCCT
GCGGTCCACAGCCTCCAGCTTCATATTGACCAGGAAGCTGTGAGGGGGTCGCACCTTGAAGGCCCAGGTG
GGGACAGCAGAGGCCCCAGTTTCTTCCAGATATTTCTCCCAACAGAAGTTATCAGGGTCTGGGTAGTCTT
GTGGAGGGGTGAGGGGCTTTCCTTGCTTCTGGCACCAGCCCACTGGGTGGATGTAGGGGCTGCTGGGATC
ACACCAGTAGTCATAAGTATCATCCCAGTTGTCAAAGTGCACCAGGAAGCGGCTGTCCACCACATCGGTC
ACACTGGCCACGCAGACAAGGGACGGGTTCATGCGGTCAACAGCCTCCAGCTTCATGCCCACCTGGAAGC
CCAGGGGTGGGGGACTGTGGCTCTGGCTCACAAACAGGTGCTTGGGGGCAGCCTGAGCTCTTGTGCTGCG
CAGGTACTGGCTCCAGCTGAACTCCTCCTCCTTGTAACCTTTGGGAGGCTGCAGCTTGTGGCCCGTCTTC
TCGAACCAGCCAGCAGGGTGAATGTCAGGGGAGTTGGCATTGACCCAGAAGTCATGGCACTCAGAATACC
CATCAAAGTGCAGGCGTAGGCGATAGCCACATACCTCAGCCACGGTGAGGATGAAGTACATGGACGGGTG
T
