>Addgene plasmid #28265 | L3MBTL1 (3P8H) | addgene partial sequence | sequence record 34611 | 28265 with T7
TATTTTGTTTACTTTAAGAAGGAGATATACCATGCATCATCATCATCATCACAGCAGCGGCAGAGAAAAC
TTGTATTTCCAGGGCGGTGAGAAGAAGGAATGCTGGTCGTGGGAGTCCTACCTAGAGGAGCAGAAGGCCA
TTACTGCTCCAGTCAGCCTCTTCCAGGACTCCCAGGCAGTCACTCACAACAAGAATGGCTTCAAACTGGG
CATGAAGTTGGAAGGCATTGACCCTCAACACCCGTCCATGTACTTCATCCTCACCGTGGCTGAGGTATGT
GGCTATCGCCTACGCCTGCACTTTGATGGGTATTCTGAGTGCCATGACTTCTGGGTCAATGCCAACTCCC
CTGACATTCACCCTGCTGGCTGGTTCGAGAAGACGGGCCACAAGCTGCAGCCTCCCAAAGGTTACAAGGA
GGAGGAGTTCAGCTGGAGCCAGTACCTGCGCAGCACAAGAGCTCAGGCTGCCCCCAAGCACCTGTTTGTG
AGCCAGAGCCACAGTCCCCCACCCCTGGGCTTCCAGGTGGGCATGAAGCTGGAGGCTGTTGACCGCATGA
ACCCGTCCCTTGTCTGCGTGGCCAGTGTGACCGATGTGGTGGACAGCCGCTTCCTGGTGCACTTTGACAA
CTGGGATGATACTTATGACTACTGGTGTGATCCCAGCAGCCCCTACATCCACCCAGTGGGCTGGTGCCAG
AAGCAAGGAAAGCCCCTCACCCCTCCACAAGACTACCCAGACCCTGATAACTTCTGTTGGGAGAAATATC
TGGAAGAAACTGGGGCCTCTGCTGTCCCCACCTGGGCCTTCAAGGTGCGACCCCCTCACAGCTTCCTGGT
CAATATGAAGCTGGAGGCTGTGGACCGCAGGAACCCAGCCCTGATTCGCGTGGCCA
